Addgene plasmid #102624: pCDH-SIRT2-Flag
Purpose: Expresses full length SIRT2 isoform 1 in mammalian cells
Depositing lab: Hening Lin. Depositing organization: Cornell University. Publication: A SIRT2-Selective Inhibitor Promotes c-Myc Oncoprotein Degradation and Exhibits Broad Anticancer Activity. Jing H, Hu J, He B, Negron Abril YL, Stupinski J, Weiser K, Carbonaro M, Chiang YL, Southard T, Giannakakou P, Weiss RS, Lin H. Cancer Cell. 2016 Mar 14;29(3):297-310. doi: 10.1016/j.ccell.2016.02.007. PubMed 26977881.
Backbone
  Vector backbone: pCDH-CMV-MCS-EF1-Puro
  Backbone size w/o insert (bp): 7384
  Total vector size (bp): 8576
  Vector type: Mammalian Expression, Lentiviral
  Selectable markers: Puromycin
Growth in bacteria
  Bacterial resistance: Ampicillin, 100 μg/mL
  Growth temperature: 37°C
  Growth strain: NEB Stable
  Copy number: High Copy
Gene/Insert
  Gene/Insert name: SIRT2 (alt name: Sirtuin 2)
  Species: H. sapiens (human)
  Insert size (bp): 1215
  GenBank ID: NC_000019.10
  Entrez Gene: SIRT2 (a.k.a. SIR2, SIR2L, SIR2L2)
  Promoter: CMV
  Tag / fusion protein: Flag (C terminal on insert)
  Cloning method: Restriction Enzyme; 5′ cloning site EcoRI (not destroyed); 3′ cloning site BamHI (not destroyed)
  Sequencing primers: 5′ CMV-Forward; 3′ CDH-Reverse, CTCTAGGCACCCGTTCAATTGC
Terms and licenses: Academic/Nonprofit Terms; Industry Terms: Not Available to Industry
How to cite: pCDH-SIRT2-Flag was a gift from Hening Lin (Addgene plasmid # 102624 ; http://n2t.net/addgene:102624 ; RRID:Addgene_102624)
