[The description below was written by a language model from this plasmid's Addgene catalogue record and pLannotate feature annotations shown in this document.]
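Description:
pCDH-SIRT2-Flag is a lentiviral transfer plasmid for mammalian expression, built on the pCDH-CMV-MCS-EF1-Puro backbone and carrying full-length human SIRT2 (sirtuin 2) isoform 1. It is propagated in E. coli through a high-copy ColE1/pUC-type origin with ampicillin resistance (β-lactamase). Remnants of lac, rop and bom elements in the bacterial backbone have no evident role in the design. An SV40 origin and SV40 polyadenylation signal lie just outside the viral region. The catalogue gives a total size of about 8.6 kb, consistent with the sequenced record.

The viral genome is transcribed from an RSV promoter fused to a truncated HIV-1 5' LTR, followed by the Ψ packaging signal with a partial gag sequence, the Rev response element for Rev-dependent nuclear export, and the cPPT/CTS, which aids nuclear import of the reverse-transcribed genome. The 3' LTR is a ΔU3 self-inactivating type; it spans the numbering origin of the circular sequence, so it appears split in the feature table. Within the provirus, the CMV immediate-early promoter drives the SIRT2 open reading frame, cloned between EcoRI and BamHI sites and fused at its C terminus to a Flag epitope (annotated as a short fragment of 3xFLAG, consistent with a single tag). A second cassette uses the EF-1α core promoter with an HTLV-1 LTR segment to express puromycin N-acetyltransferase for selecting transduced cells. A WPRE downstream enhances transcript expression. The plasmid can be used for transient transfection or, with packaging and envelope functions supplied in trans, for producing lentivirus to generate stable SIRT2-Flag-expressing cells that can be detected or immunoprecipitated via the tag. The associated publication concerns SIRT2 inhibition and c-Myc degradation in cancer cells.
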