Features (pLannotate 1.2.2; 30 found; start..end, strand, type, name):
     11..191     +  LTR            5' LTR (truncated): truncated 5' long terminal repeat (LTR) from HIV-1
    263..384     +  polyA_signal   SV40 poly(A) signal: SV40 polyadenylation signal
    424..559     +  rep_origin     SV40 ori: SV40 origin of replication
    616..632     -  protein_bind   lac operator: The lac repressor binds to the lac operator to inhibit transcription in E. coli. This inhibition can be relieved by adding lactose or isopropyl-β-D-thiogalactopyranoside (IPTG). lac repressor encoded by lacI
    640..670     -  promoter       lac promoter: promoter for the E. coli lac operon
    685..706     -  protein_bind   CAP binding site: CAP binding activates transcription in the presence of cAMP. E. coli catabolite activator protein
    719..811     -  CDS            lacI (fragment): lac repressor; lacI; The lac repressor binds to the lac operator to inhibit transcription in E. coli. This inhibition can be relieved by adding lactose or isopropyl-β-D-thiogalactopyranoside (IPTG).
    994..1582    -  rep_origin     ori: high-copy-number ColE1/pMB1/pBR322/pUC origin of replication
   1753..2613    -  CDS            AmpR: β-lactamase; bla; confers resistance to ampicillin, carbenicillin, and related antibiotics
   2614..2718    -  promoter       AmpR promoter: bla
   2813..2848    +  CDS            rop (fragment): Rop protein, which maintains plasmids at low copy number; rop
   2950..3049    +  misc_feature   bom (fragment): basis of mobility region from pBR322
   3055..3209    -  CDS            lacZα (fragment): LacZα fragment of β-galactosidase; lacZ fragment
   3223..3449    +  promoter       RSV promoter: Rous sarcoma virus enhancer/promoter
   3450..3630    +  LTR            5' LTR (truncated): truncated 5' long terminal repeat (LTR) from HIV-1
   3677..3802    +  misc_feature   HIV-1 Ψ: packaging signal of human immunodeficiency virus type 1
   3786..4124    +  CDS            HIV-1 gag (fragment): gag protein from human immunodeficiency virus 1; gag
   4295..4528    +  misc_feature   RRE: The Rev response element (RRE) of HIV-1 allows for Rev-dependent mRNA export from the nucleus to the cytoplasm.
   4905..5005    +  CDS            Rev (fragment): human immunodeficiency virus 1 (HIV-1) Rev protein; rev; enhances nuclear export of unspliced and incompletely spliced viral mRNAs
   5024..5140    +  misc_feature   cPPT/CTS: central polypurine tract and central termination sequence of HIV-1
   5153..5229    +  enhancer       CMV enhancer (fragment): human cytomegalovirus immediate early enhancer
   5230..5433    +  promoter       CMV promoter: human cytomegalovirus (CMV) immediate early promoter
   5516..6682    +  CDS            SIRT2: SIR2_HUMAN - Also known as SIR2L, SIR2L2. Experimental evidence at protein level: Swiss-Prot protein existence level 1. [Isoform 5]: Lacks deacetylation activity. From Homo sapiens (Human).
   6692..6715    +  CDS            3xFLAG (fragment): three tandem FLAG® epitope tags
   6766..6977    +  promoter       EF-1α core promoter: core promoter for human elongation factor EF-1α
   6990..7258    +  LTR            5' LTR (truncated): truncated 5' long terminal repeat (LTR) from human T-cell leukemia virus (HTLV) type 1
   7285..7884    +  CDS            PuroR: puromycin N-acetyltransferase; pac from Streptomyces alboniger; confers resistance to puromycin
   7891..8479    +  misc_feature   WPRE: woodchuck hepatitis virus posttranscriptional regulatory element
   8532..8551    +  misc_feature   cPPT/CTS (fragment): central polypurine tract and central termination sequence of HIV-1
   8553..8595    +  LTR            3' LTR (ΔU3) (fragment): self-inactivating 3' long terminal repeat (LTR) from HIV-1
>Addgene plasmid #102624 | pCDH-SIRT2-Flag | addgene full sequence | sequence record 260645 | Addgene NGS Result
TGCTTGTACTGGGTCTCTCTGGTTAGACCAGATCTGAGCCTGGGAGCTCTCTGGCTAACTAGGGAACCCA
CTGCTTAAGCCTCAATAAAGCTTGCCTTGAGTGCTTCAAGTAGTGTGTGCCCGTCTGTTGTGTGACTCTG
GTAACTAGAGATCCCTCAGACCCTTTTAGTCAGTGTGGAAAATCTCTAGCAGTAGTAGTTCATGTCATCT
TATTATTCAGTATTTATAACTTGCAAAGAAATGAATATCAGAGAGTGAGAGGAACTTGTTTATTGCAGCT
TATAATGGTTACAAATAAAGCAATAGCATCACAAATTTCACAAATAAAGCATTTTTTTCACTGCATTCTA
GTTGTGGTTTGTCCAAACTCATCAATGTATCTTATCATGTCTGGCTCTAGCTATCCCGCCCCTAACTCCG
CCCATCCCGCCCCTAACTCCGCCCAGTTCCGCCCATTCTCCGCCCCATGGCTGACTAATTTTTTTTATTT
ATGCAGAGGCCGAGGCCGCCTCGGCCTCTGAGCTATTCCAGAAGTAGTGAGGAGGCTTTTTTGGAGGCCT
AGACTTTTGCAGAGACCAAATTCGTAATCATGTCATAGCTGTTTCCTGTGTGAAATTGTTATCCGCTCAC
AATTCCACACAACATACGAGCCGGAAGCATAAAGTGTAAAGCCTGGGGTGCCTAATGAGTGAGCTAACTC
ACATTAATTGCGTTGCGCTCACTGCCCGCTTTCCAGTCGGGAAACCTGTCGTGCCAGCTGCATTAATGAA
TCGGCCAACGCGCGGGGAGAGGCGGTTTGCGTATTGGGCGCTCTTCCGCTTCCTCGCTCACTGACTCGCT
GCGCTCGGTCGTTCGGCTGCGGCGAGCGGTATCAGCTCACTCAAAGGCGGTAATACGGTTATCCACAGAA
TCAGGGGATAACGCAGGAAAGAACATGTGAGCAAAAGGCCAGCAAAAGGCCAGGAACCGTAAAAAGGCCG
CGTTGCTGGCGTTTTTCCATAGGCTCCGCCCCCCTGACGAGCATCACAAAAATCGACGCTCAAGTCAGAG
GTGGCGAAACCCGACAGGACTATAAAGATACCAGGCGTTTCCCCCTGGAAGCTCCCTCGTGCGCTCTCCT
GTTCCGACCCTGCCGCTTACCGGATACCTGTCCGCCTTTCTCCCTTCGGGAAGCGTGGCGCTTTCTCATA
GCTCACGCTGTAGGTATCTCAGTTCGGTGTAGGTCGTTCGCTCCAAGCTGGGCTGTGTGCACGAACCCCC
CGTTCAGCCCGACCGCTGCGCCTTATCCGGTAACTATCGTCTTGAGTCCAACCCGGTAAGACACGACTTA
TCGCCACTGGCAGCAGCCACTGGTAACAGGATTAGCAGAGCGAGGTATGTAGGCGGTGCTACAGAGTTCT
TGAAGTGGTGGCCTAACTACGGCTACACTAGAAGAACAGTATTTGGTATCTGCGCTCTGCTGAAGCCAGT
TACCTTCGGAAAAAGAGTTGGTAGCTCTTGATCCGGCAAACAAACCACCGCTGGTAGCGGTGGTTTTTTT
GTTTGCAAGCAGCAGATTACGCGCAGAAAAAAAGGATCTCAAGAAGATCCTTTGATCTTTTCTACGGGGT
CTGACGCTCAGTGGAACGAAAACTCACGTTAAGGGATTTTGGTCATGAGATTATCAAAAAGGATCTTCAC
CTAGATCCTTTTAAATTAAAAATGAAGTTTTAAATCAATCTAAAGTATATATGAGTAAACTTGGTCTGAC
AGTTACCAATGCTTAATCAGTGAGGCACCTATCTCAGCGATCTGTCTATTTCGTTCATCCATAGTTGCCT
GACTCCCCGTCGTGTAGATAACTACGATACGGGAGGGCTTACCATCTGGCCCCAGTGCTGCAATGATACC
GCGAGACCCACGCTCACCGGCTCCAGATTTATCAGCAATAAACCAGCCAGCCGGAAGGGCCGAGCGCAGA
AGTGGTCCTGCAACTTTATCCGCCTCCATCCAGTCTATTAATTGTTGCCGGGAAGCTAGAGTAAGTAGTT
CGCCAGTTAATAGTTTGCGCAACGTTGTTGCCATTGCTACAGGCATCGTGGTGTCACGCTCGTCGTTTGG
TATGGCTTCATTCAGCTCCGGTTCCCAACGATCAAGGCGAGTTACATGATCCCCCATGTTGTGCAAAAAA
GCGGTTAGCTCCTTCGGTCCTCCGATCGTTGTCAGAAGTAAGTTGGCCGCAGTGTTATCACTCATGGTTA
TGGCAGCACTGCATAATTCTCTTACTGTCATGCCATCCGTAAGATGCTTTTCTGTGACTGGTGAGTACTC
AACCAAGTCATTCTGAGAATAGTGTATGCGGCGACCGAGTTGCTCTTGCCCGGCGTCAATACGGGATAAT
ACCGCGCCACATAGCAGAACTTTAAAAGTGCTCATCATTGGAAAACGTTCTTCGGGGCGAAAACTCTCAA
GGATCTTACCGCTGTTGAGATCCAGTTCGATGTAACCCACTCGTGCACCCAACTGATCTTCAGCATCTTT
TACTTTCACCAGCGTTTCTGGGTGAGCAAAAACAGGAAGGCAAAATGCCGCAAAAAAGGGAATAAGGGCG
ACACGGAAATGTTGAATACTCATACTCTTCCTTTTTCAATATTATTGAAGCATTTATCAGGGTTATTGTC
TCATGAGCGGATACATATTTGAATGTATTTAGAAAAATAAACAAATAGGGGTTCCGCGCACATTTCCCCG
AAAAGTGCCACCTGACGTCTAAGAAACCATTATTATCATGACATTAACCTATAAAAATAGGCGTATCACG
AGGCCCTTTCGTCTCGCGCGTTTCGGTGATGACGGTGAAAACCTCTGACACATGCAGCTCCCGGAGACGG
TCACAGCTTGTCTGTAAGCGGATGCCGGGAGCAGACAAGCCCGTCAGGGCGCGTCAGCGGGTGTTGGCGG
GTGTCGGGGCTGGCTTAACTATGCGGCATCAGAGCAGATTGTACTGAGAGTGCACCATATGCGGTGTGAA
ATACCGCACAGATGCGTAAGGAGAAAATACCGCATCAGGCGCCATTCGCCATTCAGGCTGCGCAACTGTT
GGGAAGGGCGATCGGTGCGGGCCTCTTCGCTATTACGCCAGCTGGCGAAAGGGGGATGTGCTGCAAGGCG
ATTAAGTTGGGTAACGCCAGGGTTTTCCCAGTCACGACGTTGTAAAACGACGGCCAGTGCCAAGCTGACG
CGTGTAGTCTTATGCAATACTCTTGTAGTCTTGCAACATGGTAACGATGAGTTAGCAACATGCCTTACAA
GGAGAGAAAAAGCACCGTGCATGCCGATTGGTGGAAGTAAGGTGGTACGATCGTGCCTTATTAGGAAGGC
AACAGACGGGTCTGACATGGATTGGACGAACCACTGAATTGCCGCATTGCAGAGATATTGTATTTAAGTG
CCTAGCTCGATACATAAACGGGTCTCTCTGGTTAGACCAGATCTGAGCCTGGGAGCTCTCTGGCTAACTA
GGGAACCCACTGCTTAAGCCTCAATAAAGCTTGCCTTGAGTGCTTCAAGTAGTGTGTGCCCGTCTGTTGT
GTGACTCTGGTAACTAGAGATCCCTCAGACCCTTTTAGTCAGTGTGGAAAATCTCTAGCAGTGGCGCCCG
AACAGGGACTTGAAAGCGAAAGGGAAACCAGAGGAGCTCTCTCGACGCAGGACTCGGCTTGCTGAAGCGC
GCACGGCAAGAGGCGAGGGGCGGCGACTGGTGAGTACGCCAAAAATTTTGACTAGCGGAGGCTAGAAGGA
GAGAGATGGGTGCGAGAGCGTCAGTATTAAGCGGGGGAGAATTAGATCGCGATGGGAAAAAATTCGGTTA
AGGCCAGGGGGAAAGAAAAAATATAAATTAAAACATATAGTATGGGCAAGCAGGGAGCTAGAACGATTCG
CAGTTAATCCTGGCCTGTTAGAAACATCAGAAGGCTGTAGACAAATACTGGGACAGCTACAACCATCCCT
TCAGACAGGATCAGAAGAACTTAGATCATTATATAATACAGTAGCAACCCTCTATTGTGTGCATCAAAGG
ATAGAGATAAAAGACACCAAGGAAGCTTTAGACAAGATAGAGGAAGAGCAAAACAAAAGTAAGACCACCG
CACAGCAAGCGGCCACTGATCTTCAGACCTGGAGGAGGAGATATGAGGGACAATTGGAGAAGTGAATTAT
ATAAATATAAAGTAGTAAAAATTGAACCATTAGGAGTAGCACCCACCAAGGCAAAGAGAAGAGTGGTGCA
GAGAGAAAAAAGAGCAGTGGGAATAGGAGCTTTGTTCCTTGGGTTCTTGGGAGCAGCAGGAAGCACTATG
GGCGCAGCGTCAATGACGCTGACGGTACAGGCCAGACAATTATTGTCTGGTATAGTGCAGCAGCAGAACA
ATTTGCTGAGGGCTATTGAGGCGCAACAGCATCTGTTGCAACTCACAGTCTGGGGCATCAAGCAGCTCCA
GGCAAGAATCCTGGCTGTGGAAAGATACCTAAAGGATCAACAGCTCCTGGGGATTTGGGGTTGCTCTGGA
AAACTCATTTGCACCACTGCTGTGCCTTGGAATGCTAGTTGGAGTAATAAATCTCTGGAACAGATTTGGA
ATCACACGACCTGGATGGAGTGGGACAGAGAAATTAACAATTACACAAGCTTAATACACTCCTTAATTGA
AGAATCGCAAAACCAGCAAGAAAAGAATGAACAAGAATTATTGGAATTAGATAAATGGGCAAGTTTGTGG
AATTGGTTTAACATAACAAATTGGCTGTGGTATATAAAATTATTCATAATGATAGTAGGAGGCTTGGTAG
GTTTAAGAATAGTTTTTGCTGTACTTTCTATAGTGAATAGAGTTAGGCAGGGATATTCACCATTATCGTT
TCAGACCCACCTCCCAACCCCGAGGGGACCCGACAGGCCCGAAGGAATAGAAGAAGAAGGTGGAGAGAGA
GACAGAGACAGATCCATTCGATTAGTGAACGGATCTCGACGGTATCGGTTAACTTTTAAAAGAAAAGGGG
GGATTGGGGGGTACAGTGCAGGGGAAAGAATAGTAGACATAATAGCAACAGACATACAAACTAAAGAATT
ACAAAAACAAATTACAAAATTCAAAATTTTATCGATACTAGTATTATGCCCAGTACATGACCTTATGGGA
CTTTCCTACTTGGCAGTACATCTACGTATTAGTCATCGCTATTACCATGGTGATGCGGTTTTGGCAGTAC
ATCAATGGGCGTGGATAGCGGTTTGACTCACGGGGATTTCCAAGTCTCCACCCCATTGACGTCAATGGGA
GTTTGTTTTGGCACCAAAATCAACGGGACTTTCCAAAATGTCGTAACAACTCCGCCCCATTGACGCAAAT
GGGCGGTAGGCGTGTACGGTGGGAGGTTTATATAAGCAGAGCTCGTTTAGTGAACCGTCAGATCGCCTGG
AGACGCCATCCACGCTGTTTTGACCTCCATAGAAGATTCTAGAGCTAGCGAATTCATGGCAGAGCCAGAC
CCCTCTCACCCTCTGGAGACCCAGGCAGGGAAGGTGCAGGAGGCTCAGGACTCAGATTCAGACTCTGAGG
GAGGAGCCGCTGGTGGAGAAGCAGACATGGACTTCCTGCGGAACTTATTCTCCCAGACGCTCAGCCTGGG
CAGCCAGAAGGAGCGTCTGCTGGACGAGCTGACCTTGGAAGGGGTGGCCCGGTACATGCAGAGCGAACGC
TGTCGCAGAGTCATCTGTTTGGTGGGAGCTGGAATCTCCACATCCGCAGGCATCCCCGACTTTCGCTCTC
CATCCACCGGCCTCTATGACAACCTAGAGAAGTACCATCTTCCCTACCCAGAGGCCATCTTTGAGATCAG
CTATTTCAAGAAACATCCGGAACCCTTCTTCGCCCTCGCCAAGGAACTCTATCCTGGGCAGTTCAAGCCA
ACCATCTGTCACTACTTCATGCGCCTGCTGAAGGACAAGGGGCTACTCCTGCGCTGCTACACGCAGAACA
TAGATACCCTGGAGCGAATAGCCGGGCTGGAACAGGAGGACTTGGTGGAGGCGCACGGCACCTTCTACAC
ATCACACTGCGTCAGCGCCAGCTGCCGGCACGAATACCCGCTAAGCTGGATGAAAGAGAAGATCTTCTCT
GAGGTGACGCCCAAGTGTGAAGACTGTCAGAGCCTGGTGAAGCCTGATATCGTCTTTTTTGGTGAGAGCC
TCCCAGCGCGTTTCTTCTCCTGTATGCAGTCAGACTTCCTGAAGGTGGACCTCCTCCTGGTCATGGGTAC
CTCCTTGCAGGTGCAGCCCTTTGCCTCCCTCATCAGCAAGGCACCCCTCTCCACCCCTCGCCTGCTCATC
AACAAGGAGAAAGCTGGCCAGTCGGACCCTTTCCTGGGGATGATTATGGGCCTCGGAGGAGGCATGGACT
TTGACTCCAAGAAGGCCTACAGGGACGTGGCCTGGCTGGGTGAATGCGACCAGGGCTGCCTGGCCCTTGC
TGAGCTCCTTGGATGGAAGAAGGAGCTGGAGGACCTTGTCCGGAGGGAGCACGCCAGCATAGATGCCCAG
TCGGGGGCGGGGGTCCCCAACCCCAGCACTTCAGCTTCCCCCAAGAAGTCCCCGCCACCTGCCAAGGACG
AGGCCAGGACAACAGAGAGGGAGAAACCCCAGGGACTCGAGGATTACAAGGATGACGACGATAAGTAGGG
ATCCGCGGCCGCGAAGGATCTGCGATCGCTCCGGTGCCCGTCAGTGGGCAGAGCGCACATCGCCCACAGT
CCCCGAGAAGTTGGGGGGAGGGGTCGGCAATTGAACGGGTGCCTAGAGAAGGTGGCGCGGGGTAAACTGG
GAAAGTGATGTCGTGTACTGGCTCCGCCTTTTTCCCGAGGGTGGGGGAGAACCGTATATAAGTGCAGTAG
TCGCCGTGAACGTTCTTTTTCGCAACGGGTTTGCCGCCAGAACACAGCTGAAGCTTCGAGGGGCTCGCAT
CTCTCCTTCACGCGCCCGCCGCCCTACCTGAGGCCGCCATCCACGCCGGTTGAGTCGCGTTCTGCCGCCT
CCCGCCTGTGGTGCCTCCTGAACTGCGTCCGCCGTCTAGGTAAGTTTAAAGCTCAGGTCGAGACCGGGCC
TTTGTCCGGCGCTCCCTTGGAGCCTACCTAGACTCAGCCGGCTCTCCACGCTTTGCCTGACCCTGCTTGC
TCAACTCTACGTCTTTGTTTCGTTTTCTGTTCTGCGCCGTTACAGATCCAAGCTGTGACCGGCGCCTACG
CTAGATGACCGAGTACAAGCCCACGGTGCGCCTCGCCACCCGCGACGACGTCCCCAGGGCCGTACGCACC
CTCGCCGCCGCGTTCGCCGACTACCCCGCCACGCGCCACACCGTCGATCCGGACCGCCACATCGAGCGGG
TCACCGAGCTGCAAGAACTCTTCCTCACGCGCGTCGGGCTCGACATCGGCAAGGTGTGGGTCGCGGACGA
CGGCGCCGCGGTGGCGGTCTGGACCACGCCGGAGAGCGTCGAAGCGGGGGCGGTGTTCGCCGAGATCGGC
CCGCGCATGGCCGAGTTGAGCGGTTCCCGGCTGGCCGCGCAGCAACAGATGGAAGGCCTCCTGGCGCCGC
ACCGGCCCAAGGAGCCCGCGTGGTTCCTGGCCACCGTCGGCGTCTCGCCCGACCACCAGGGCAAGGGTCT
GGGCAGCGCCGTCGTGCTCCCCGGAGTGGAGGCGGCCGAGCGCGCCGGGGTGCCCGCCTTCCTGGAGACC
TCCGCGCCCCGCAACCTCCCCTTCTACGAGCGGCTCGGCTTCACCGTCACCGCCGACGTCGAGGTGCCCG
AAGGACCGCGCACCTGGTGCATGACCCGCAAGCCCGGTGCCTGAGTCGACAATCAACCTCTGGATTACAA
AATTTGTGAAAGATTGACTGGTATTCTTAACTATGTTGCTCCTTTTACGCTATGTGGATACGCTGCTTTA
ATGCCTTTGTATCATGCTATTGCTTCCCGTATGGCTTTCATTTTCTCCTCCTTGTATAAATCCTGGTTGC
TGTCTCTTTATGAGGAGTTGTGGCCCGTTGTCAGGCAACGTGGCGTGGTGTGCACTGTGTTTGCTGACGC
AACCCCCACTGGTTGGGGCATTGCCACCACCTGTCAGCTCCTTTCCGGGACTTTCGCTTTCCCCCTCCCT
ATTGCCACGGCGGAACTCATCGCCGCCTGCCTTGCCCGCTGCTGGACAGGGGCTCGGCTGTTGGGCACTG
ACAATTCCGTGGTGTTGTCGGGGAAATCATCGTCCTTTCCTTGGCTGCTCGCCTGTGTTGCCACCTGGAT
TCTGCGCGGGACGTCCTTCTGCTACGTCCCTTCGGCCCTCAATCCAGCGGACCTTCCTTCCCGCGGCCTG
CTGCCGGCTCTGCGGCCTCTTCCGCGTCTTCGCCTTCGCCCTCAGACGAGTCGGATCTCCCTTTGGGCCG
CCTCCCCGCCTGGTACCTTTAAGACCAATGACTTACAAGGCAGCTGTAGATCTTAGCCACTTTTTAAAAG
AAAAGGGGGGACTGGAAGGGCTAATTCACTCCCAACGAAGATAAGATCTGCTTTT
